>Addgene plasmid #82423 | pMCh-1477 | depositor full sequence | sequence record 156255 | pMCh-1477 sequence 7193 bps
TTCAATATTGGCCATTAGCCATATTATTCATTGGTTATATAGCATAAATCAATATTGGCTATTGGCCATT
GCATACGTTGTATCTATATCATAATATGTACATTTATATTGGCTCATGTCCAATATGACCGCCATGTTGG
CATTGATTATTGACTAGTTATTAATAGTAATCAATTACGGGGTCATTAGTTCATAGCCCATATATGGAGT
TCCGCGTTACATAACTTACGGTAAATGGCCCGCCTGGCTGACCGCCCAACGACCCCCGCCCATTGACGTC
AATAATGACGTATGTTCCCATAGTAACGCCAATAGGGACTTTCCATTGACGTCAATGGGTGGAGTATTTA
CGGTAAACTGCCCACTTGGCAGTACATCAAGTGTATCATATGCCAAGTCCGCCCCCTATTGACGTCAATG
ACGGTAAATGGCCCGCCTGGCATTATGCCCAGTACATGACCTTACGGGACTTTCCTACTTGGCAGTACAT
CTACGTATTAGTCATCGCTATTACCATGGTGATGCGGTTTTGGCAGTACACCAATGGGCGTGGATAGCGG
TTTGACTCACGGGGATTTCCAAGTCTCCACCCCATTGACGTCAATGGGAGTTTGTTTTGGCACCAAAATC
AACGGGACTTTCCAAAATGTCGTAACAACTGCGATCGCCCGCCCCGTTGACGCAAATGGGCGGTAGGCGT
GTACGGTGGGAGGTCTATATAAGCAGAGCTCGTTTAGTGAACCGTCAGATCACTAGAAGCTTTATTGCGG
TAGTTTATCACAGTTAAATTGCTAACGCAGTCAGTGCTTCTGACACAACAGTCTCGAACTTAAGCTGCAG
TGACTCTCTTAAGGTAGCCTTGCAGAAGTTGGTCGTGAGGCACTGGGCAGGTAAGTATCAAGGTTACAAG
ACAGGTTTAAGGAGACCAATAGAAACTGGGCTTGTCGAGACAGAGAAGACTCTTGCGTTTCTGATAGGCA
CCTATTGGTCTTACTGACATCCACTTTGCCTTTCTCTCCACAGGTGTCCACTCCCAGTTCAATTACAGCT
CTTAAGGCTAGAGTACTTAATACGACTCACTATAGGCTAGCCACCATGGACGCACAAACACGACGACGTG
AGCGTCGCGCTGAGAAACAAGCTCAATGGAAAGCTGCAAACGGTGGATCTCCTCCAAGCTTGATGGCTTA
CCCATACGATGTTCCAGATTACGCTCCTGCAGGCATGGCCCCACAGTCCAGGCTGACCCAGTGGAAACAA
CCACTCCTCCCTGATCCCGAGACCTCTCATGGCGAAACATGGGGCATGCCCAAGATTGAGCAGATGTCTC
TGCTGTCAGGACCTGTAGTGAGCTCCAGCCTGGAACAGCAGCATGGGGCTCCCAACCTTTCTCCACAGGC
AAATAGGATTGCCGATCCCGTGAGCTCACGGTGGGGCGTTGACGCCTCTCTTAAGCTCAGCGCCGACCCT
CCAGAGTTCAAGCCCGGAGTCCCCTGGCGCCCTCGGGGGGAGGGGGAAGAAAAGTCTGGTTCATCTGGAA
GTAGTATGGAATCATCCCCTCAGGGCATGCCTGCCAGTGGCAAGACTCAGATAACAGACAACCCAAACAA
GCAGCCGGGCTTTCCAGGCGGGTTTAGCAGCGCTAGCCAGTTCCCGTACTCTATAGCCAGCAGTCCCTGG
CAGAACACTGAACCCACAGATAGCCTGAACAAGACCCAGGCGAACCCCAGTAGTATCAGACCACCTCCAG
GGCTCAATACATCTACTAGTAGCGGCCTCCCCGATACCCCCTCTGTCGAAGAGAGACCTGCATGGATGAA
AAATCTCATGGATGGGGGGACCCAGCAGAGCTTTGCCCAGGGACCTAATCCTGGGAACTTTCAGCTGGGA
CTGCGGTTGGGCTTCTCCGCCAGCGGCAATTCCTGGAGTACCCAGGACGGGATGTCTGTTTCCGGACTGA
CTCCTAATAGCCAACCGTGGGCTGCCCCAGGCGGACCTAGTTCTTCCTCCACACCATCCTCTGACCCCTC
TGCCGAGGCCGCCAGCTCCACCGCCAATGCCGTAACAAGTGCTGAACAGCTTAAACCTCAGGATGAAGGG
ATCTCAAGTTGGTCCACCAACCAGCCAATTCCGTCTGCGGAGGAGAAACAACAGCAGCCACCTGTGGCCC
AAGGACCTAGGATGGGATCCGGTCGCGGCGGAGCCAACCCAATGAGTACTTGGCTGGTGTTGCGGAATCT
GTCCCCACGGGCAGATCCGACCGCAATGAGGGCTGTGTGCCAGCAGTACGGCCCACTCCTCACCTTTACT
CTGAACCTTAGGCACGGAAACAGCTTGATCAGATACTCTAATAAGGATCAAGCCGCCTCAGCACGGAACA
ACCTCAACGGGATGATGGTGAAAGGTATGCAGCTTATCGCCGACTTTGCGACGGATAGCGATATTGGGGG
GTTTTTTGAGCAGACACCCGACTGGTCCAACAACCCAATGCCACCCAACCCTAGCTTCGGCAACCCTTGG
TCCTTCGGAACAGTTGATCCTAATCGACCTCTCGGATCCACTCAAGGACTGGAGAAAACGCCGCAAGGCC
CCCCACCTCAAATGCCTGCAATGGTTCCGCCGGGCATGCAATGGGGAAGTAGTTCTCAGCTCCCCGCTCA
ACTCTGGGGCAACTCCCATCCTGGTGCCGCCACAGGCTTCCCGTCTCAGGTGCCATCCATGTGGTCTTTC
AGCGGAGGAGCCCCTCGCGATGTCGAACCCCAATCCGGAACAAATGAGAATGGGTTGGTCTCTCCATCCA
TGACTACGTTTCTGCCTCCCGGGTTGCTGAACGGTGGTGAGAGTGTCTAAGGCGGCCGCTTCCCTTTAGT
GAGGGTTAATGCTTCGAGCAGACATGATAAGATACATTGATGAGTTTGGACAAACCACAACTAGAATGCA
GTGAAAAAAATGCTTTATTTGTGAAATTTGTGATGCTATTGCTTTATTTGTAACCATTATAAGCTGCAAT
AAACAAGTTAACAACAACAATTGCATTCATTTTATGTTTCAGGTTCAGGGGGAGATGTGGGAGGTTTTTT
AAAGCAAGTAAAACCTCTACAAATGTGGTAAAATCCGATAAGGATCGATCCGGGCTGGCGTAATAGCGAA
GAGGCCCGCACCGATCGCCCTTCCCAACAGTTGCGCAGCCTGAATGGCGAATGG
[124 nt withheld, positions 3205-3328]
C
[91 nt withheld, positions 3330-3420]
A
[49 nt withheld, positions 3422-3470]
CCTTTGACGTTGGAGTCCACGTTCTTT
[37 nt withheld, positions 3498-3534]
ACCCTATCTCGGTCTATTCTTTTGATTTATAAGGGATTTTGCCGATTTCGGCCTATTGGTTAAAAAATGA
GCTGATTTAACAAAAATTTAACGCGAATTTTAACAAAATATTAACGCTTACAATTTCCTGATGCGGTATT
TTCTCCTTACGCATCTGTGCGGTATTTCACACCGCATACGCGGATCTGCGCAGCACCATGGCCTGAAATA
ACCTCTGAAAGAGGAACTTGGTTAGGTACCTTCTGAGGCGGAAAGAACCAGCTGTGGAATGTGTGTCAGT
TAGGGTGTGGAAAGTCCCCAGGCTCCCCAGCAGGCAGAAGTATGCAAAGCATGCATCTCAATTAGTCAGC
AACCAGGTGTGGAAAGTCCCCAGGCTCCCCAGCAGGCAGAAGTATGCAAAGCATGCATCTCAATTAGTCA
GCAACCATAGTCCCGCCCCTAACTCCGCCCATCCCGCCCCTAACTCCGCCCAGTTCCGCCCATTCTCCGC
CCCATGGCTGACTAATTTTTTTTATTTATGCAGAGGCCGAGGCCGCCTCGGCCTCTGAGCTATTCCAGAA
GTAGTGAGGAGGCTTTTTTGGAGGCCTAGGCTTTTGCAAAAAGCTTGATTCTTCTGACACAACAGTCTCG
AACTTAAGGCTAGAGCCACCATGATTGAACAAGATGGATTGCACGCAGGTTCTCCGGCCGCTTGGGTGGA
GAGGCTATTCGGCTATGACTGGGCACAACAGACAATCGGCTGCTCTGATGCCGCCGTGTTCCGGCTGTCA
GCGCAGGGGCGCCCGGTTCTTTTTGTCAAGACCGACCTGTCCGGTGCCCTGAATGAACTGCAGGACGAGG
CAGCGCGGCTATCGTGGCTGGCCACGACGGGCGTTCCTTGCGCAGCTGTGCTCGACGTTGTCACTGAAGC
GGGAAGGGACTGGCTGCTATTGGGCGAAGTGCCGGGGCAGGATCTCCTGTCATCTCACCTTGCTCCTGCC
GAGAAAGTATCCATCATGGCTGATGCAATGCGGCGGCTGCATACGCTTGATCCGGCTACCTGCCCATTCG
ACCACCAAGCGAAACATCGCATCGAGCGAGCACGTACTCGGATGGAAGCCGGTCTTGTCGATCAGGATGA
TCTGGACGAAGAGCATCAGGGGCTCGCGCCAGCCGAACTGTTCGCCAGGCTCAAGGCGCGCATGCCCGAC
GGCGAGGATCTCGTCGTGACCCATGGCGATGCCTGCTTGCCGAATATCATGGTGGAAAATGGCCGCTTTT
CTGGATTCATCGACTGTGGCCGGCTGGGTGTGGCGGACCGCTATCAGGACATAGCGTTGGCTACCCGTGA
TATTGCTGAAGAGCTTGGCGGCGAATGGGCTGACCGCTTCCTCGTGCTTTACGGTATCGCCGCTCCCGAT
TCGCAGCGCATCGCCTTCTATCGCCTTCTTGACGAGTTCTTCTGAGCGGGACTCTGGGGTTCGAAATGAC
CGACCAAGCGACGCCCAACCTGCCATCACGATGGCCGCAATAAAATATCTTTATTTTCATTACATCTGTG
TGTTGGTTTTTTGTGTGAATCGATAGCGATAAGGATCCGCGTATGGTGCACTCTCAGTACAATCTGCTCT
GATGCCGCATAGTTAAGCCAGCCCCGACACCCGCCAACACCCGCTGACGCGCCCTGACGGGCTTGTCTGC
TCCCGGCATCCGCTTACAGACAAGCTGTGACCGTCTCCGGGAGCTGCATGTGTCAGAGGTTTTCACCGTC
ATCACCGAAACGCGCGAGACGAAAGGGCCTCGTGATACGCCTATTTTTATAGGTTAATGTCATGATAATA
ATGGTTTCTTAGACGTCAGGTGGCACTTTTCGGGGAAATGTGCGCGGAACCCCTATTTGTTTATTTTTCT
AAATACATTCAAATATGTATCCGCTCATGAGACAATAACCCTGATAAATGCTTCAATAATATTGAAAAAG
GAAGAGTATGAGTATTCAACATTTCCGTGTCGCCCTTATTCCCTTTTTTGCGGCATTTTGCCTTCCTGTT
TTTGCTCACCCAGAAACGCTGGTGAAAGTAAAAGATGCTGAAGATCAGTTGGGTGCACGAGTGGGTTACA
TCGAACTGGATCTCAACAGCGGTAAGATCCTTGAGAGTTTTCGCCCCGAAGAACGTTTTCCAATGATGAG
CACTTTTAAAGTTCTGCTATGTGGCGCGGTATTATCCCGTATTGACGCCGGGCAAGAGCAACTCGGTCGC
CGCATACACTATTCTCAGAATGACTTGGTTGAGTACTCACCAGTCACAGAAAAGCATCTTACGGATGGCA
TGACAGTAAGAGAATTATGCAGTGCTGCCATAACCATGAGTGATAACACTGCGGCCAACTTACTTCTGAC
AACGATCGGAGGACCGAAGGAGCTAACCGCTTTTTTGCACAACATGGGGGATCATGTAACTCGCCTTGAT
CGTTGGGAACCGGAGCTGAATGAAGCCATACCAAACGACGAGCGTGACACCACGATGCCTGTAGCAATGG
CAACAACGTTGCGCAAACTATTAACTGGCGAACTACTTACTCTAGCTTCCCGGCAACAATTAATAGACTG
GATGGAGGCGGATAAAGTTGCAGGACCACTTCTGCGCTCGGCCCTTCCGGCTGGCTGGTTTATTGCTGAT
AAATCTGGAGCCGGTGAGCGTGGGTCTCGCGGTATCATTGCAGCACTGGGGCCAGATGGTAAGCCCTCCC
GTATCGTAGTTATCTACACGACGGGGAGTCAGGCAACTATGGATGAACGAAATAGACAGATCGCTGAGAT
AGGTGCCTCACTGATTAAGCATTGGTAACTGTCAGACCAAGTTTACTCATATATACTTTAGATTGATTTA
AAACTTCATTTTTAATTTAAAAGGATCTAGGTGAAGATCCTTTTTGATAATCTCATGACCAAAATCCCTT
AACGTGAGTTTTCGTTCCACTGAGCGTCAGACCCCGTAGAAAAGATCAAAGGATCTTCTTGAGATCCTTT
TTTTCTGCGCGTAATCTGCTGCTTGCAAACAAAAAAACCACCGCTACCAGCGGTGGTTTGTTTGCCGGAT
CAAGAGCTACCAACTCTTTTTCCGAAGGTAACTGGCTTCAGCAGAGCGCAGATACCAAATACTGTTCTTC
TAGTGTAGCCGTAGTTAGGCCACCACTTCAAGAACTCTGTAGCACCGCCTACATACCTCGCTCTGCTAAT
CCTGTTACCAGTGGCTGCTGCCAGTGGCGATAAGTCGTGTCTTACCGGGTTGGACTCAAGACGATAGTTA
CCGGATAAGGCGCAGCGGTCGGGCTGAACGGGGGGTTCGTGCACACAGCCCAGCTTGGAGCGAACGACCT
ACACCGAACTGAGATACCTACAGCGTGAGCTATGAGAAAGCGCCACGCTTCCCGAAGGGAGAAAGGCGGA
CAGGTATCCGGTAAGCGGCAGGGTCGGAACAGGAGAGCGCACGAGGGAGCTTCCAGGGGGAAACGCCTGG
TATCTTTATAGTCCTGTCGGGTTTCGCCACCTCTGACTTGAGCGTCGATTTTTGTGATGCTCGTCAGGGG
GGCGGAGCCTATGGAAAAACGCCAGCAACGCGGCCTTTTTACGGTTCCTGGCCTTTTGCTGGCCTTTTGC
TCACATGGCTCGACAGATC
Features (pLannotate 1.2.2; 20 found; start..end, strand, type, name):
    141..518     +  enhancer       CMV enhancer: human cytomegalovirus immediate early enhancer
    519..730     +  promoter       CMV promoter: human cytomegalovirus (CMV) immediate early promoter
    891..1023    +  intron         chimeric intron: chimera between introns from human β-globin and immunoglobulin heavy chain genes
   1068..1086    +  promoter       T7 promoter: promoter for bacteriophage T7 RNA polymerase
   1096..1161    +  CDS            N (fragment): REGN_LAMBD - Experimental evidence at protein level: Swiss-Prot protein existence level 1. Plays a role as a transcriptional antitermination factor that allows the virus to initiate its lytic phase. Activates expression of the delayed viral early genes by modifying host RNA polymerase (RNAP) into a form that is resistant to termination signals. This antitermination function requires the host NusA protein which serves to stabilize the interaction between antitermination protein N and host RNA polymerase. From Escherichia phage lambda (Bacteriophage lambda).
   1189..1215    +  CDS            3xHA (fragment): three tandem HA epitope tags
   2863..2880    -  promoter       T3 promoter (fragment): promoter for bacteriophage T3 RNA polymerase
   2898..3019    -  polyA_signal   SV40 poly(A) signal: SV40 polyadenylation signal
   3042..3110    -  CDS            large T antigen (fragment): large T antigen from SV40 (simian virus 40)
   3134..3201    +  CDS            lacZα (fragment): LacZα fragment of β-galactosidase; lacZ fragment
   3205..3633    +  rep_origin     f1 ori (sequence partly withheld): f1 bacteriophage origin of replication; arrow indicates direction of (+) strand synthesis
   3661..3712    -  misc_feature   bom (fragment): basis of mobility region from pBR322
   3777..4134    +  promoter       SV40 promoter: SV40 enhancer and early promoter
   4185..4976    +  CDS            neo: KKA2_KLEPN - Also known as kan, nptII. Experimental evidence at protein level: Swiss-Prot protein existence level 1. Resistance to kanamycin, neomycin, paromomycin, ribostamycin, butirosin and gentamicin B. From Klebsiella pneumoniae.
   5043..5091    +  polyA_signal   poly(A) signal: synthetic polyadenylation signal
   5111..5165    -  misc_feature   bom (fragment): basis of mobility region from pBR322
   5267..5302    -  CDS            rop (fragment): Rop protein, which maintains plasmids at low copy number; rop
   5397..5501    +  promoter       AmpR promoter: bla
   5502..6362    +  CDS            AmpR: β-lactamase; bla; confers resistance to ampicillin, carbenicillin, and related antibiotics
   6533..7121    +  rep_origin     ori: high-copy-number ColE1/pMB1/pBR322/pUC origin of replication
