[The description below was written by a language model from this plasmid's Addgene catalogue record and pLannotate feature annotations shown in this document.]
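Description:
pMCh-1477 is a mammalian expression plasmid of about 7.2 kb, built on the pCiNeo backbone. It produces the C-terminal region of the GW182 protein from the sea anemone Nematostella vectensis (nvGW182 CED, residues 1159-1698, with amino acids 1-1158 deleted). In E. coli it is maintained as a high-copy plasmid through a ColE1/pUC-type origin and selected with ampicillin via the β-lactamase gene. An f1 origin is also present. For mammalian cells the backbone carries a neomycin phosphotransferase cassette driven by the SV40 enhancer/early promoter and ended by a synthetic poly(A) signal, which would allow G418 selection of stable lines.

Expression is driven by the human CMV immediate-early enhancer and promoter, followed by a chimeric β-globin/immunoglobulin intron that generally improves transcript processing and expression. A T7 promoter sits just upstream of the coding region. The open reading frame begins with the backbone-encoded "NHA" tag. The feature table identifies this tag as a short fragment of the bacteriophage lambda N protein followed by an HA epitope. The GW182 fragment was inserted between retained SbfI and NotI sites, and the transcript ends at an SV40 poly(A) signal. The insert itself is not annotated in the feature table but fits the gap between the tag and the downstream elements.

The lambda N peptide is a standard RNA-tethering module that binds boxB hairpins, so the fusion can presumably be recruited to a boxB-bearing reporter mRNA, while the HA epitope allows detection or immunoprecipitation. The record itself states only expression in mammalian cells. The associated publication concerns the conservation of miRNA-mediated silencing mechanisms across animal evolution.
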