Addgene plasmid #82423: pMCh-1477
Purpose: Plasmid for expression of NHA-tagged C-terminal region of Nematostella vectensis GW182 (aa 1159-1698) in mammalian cells
Depositing lab: Marina Chekulaeva. Depositing organization: Max-Delbrueck-Centrum fuer Molekulare Medizin (MDC). Publication: Conservation of miRNA-mediated silencing mechanisms across 600 million years of animal evolution. Mauri M, Kirchner M, Aharoni R, Ciolli Mattioli C, van den Bruck D, Gutkovitch N, Modepalli V, Selbach M, Moran Y, Chekulaeva M. Nucleic Acids Res. 2016 Sep 6. pii: gkw792. 10.1093/nar/gkw792 PubMed 27604873.
Backbone
  Vector backbone: pCiNeo
  Backbone size w/o insert (bp): 5557
  Total vector size (bp): 7193
  Vector type: Mammalian Expression
Growth in bacteria
  Bacterial resistance: Ampicillin, 100 μg/mL
  Growth temperature: 37°C
  Growth strain: DH5alpha
  Copy number: High Copy
Gene/Insert
  Gene/Insert name: nvGW182 CED
  Species: Nematostella vectensis
  Insert size (bp): 1636
  Mutation: deleted amino acids 1-1158 from nvGW182
  Promoter: CMV
  Tag / fusion protein: NHA (N terminal on backbone)
  Cloning method: Restriction Enzyme; 5′ cloning site SbfI (not destroyed); 3′ cloning site NotI (not destroyed)
  Sequencing primers: 5′ CACAGGTGTCCACTCCCAGTTC; 3′ ACTGCATTCTAGTTGTGGTTTGTCC
Terms and licenses: Academic/Nonprofit Terms; Industry Terms: Not Available to Industry
How to cite: pMCh-1477 was a gift from Marina Chekulaeva (Addgene plasmid # 82423 ; http://n2t.net/addgene:82423 ; RRID:Addgene_82423)
