>Addgene plasmid #82423 | pMCh-1477 | addgene partial sequence | sequence record 158852 | CMV-F 5'-CGCAAATGGGCGGTAGGCGTG-3'
ACCGTCAGATCACTAGAAGCTTTATTGCGGTAGTTTATCACAGTTAAATTGCTAACGCAGTCAGTGCTTC
TGACACAACAGTCTCGAACTTAAGCTGCAGTGACTCTCTTAAGGTAGCCTTGCAGAAGTTGGTCGTGAGG
CACTGGGCAGGTAAGTATCAAGGTTACAAGACAGGTTTAAGGAGACCAATAGAAACTGGGCTTGTCGAGA
CAGAGAAGACTCTTGCGTTTCTGATAGGCACCTATTGGTCTTACTGACATCCACTTTGCCTTTCTCTCCA
CAGGTGTCCACTCCCAGTTCAATTACAGCTCTTAAGGCTAGAGTACTTAATACGACTCACTATAGGCTAG
CCACCATGGACGCACAAACACGACGACGTGAGCGTCGCGCTGAGAAACAAGCTCAATGGAAAGCTGCAAA
CGGTGGATCTCCTCCAAGCTTGATGGCTTACCCATACGATGTTCCAGATTACGCTCCTGCAGGCATGGCC
CCACAGTCCAGGCTGACCCAGTGGAAACAACCACTCCTCCCTGATCCCGAGACCTCTCATGGCGAAACAT
GGGGCATGCCCAAGATTGAGCAGATGTCTCTGCTGTCAGGACCTGTAGTGAGCTCCAGCCTGGAACAGCA
GCATGGGGCTCCCAACCTTTCTCCACAGGCAAATAGGATTGCCGATCCCGTGAGCTCACGGTGGGGCGTT
GACGCCTCTCTTAAGCTCAGCGCCGACCCTCCAGAGTTCAAGCCCGGAGTCCCCTGGCGCCCTCGGGGGG
AGGGGGAAGAA
