>Addgene plasmid #82423 | pMCh-1477 | addgene partial sequence | sequence record 158853 | EBV-rev 5'-GTGGTTTGTCCAAACTCATC-3'
ACCCTCACTAAAGGGAAGCGGCCGCCTTAGACACTCTCACCACCGTTCAGCAACCCGGGAGGCAGAAACG
TAGTCATGGATGGAGAGACCAACCCATTCTCATTTGTTCCGGATTGGGGTTCGACATCGCGAGGGGCTCC
TCCGCTGAAAGACCACATGGATGGCACCTGAGACGGGAAGCCTGTGGCGGCACCAGGATGGGAGTTGCCC
CAGAGTTGAGCGGGGAGCTGAGAACTACTTCCCCATTGCATGCCCGGCGGAACCATTGCAGGCATTTGAG
GTGGGGGGCCTTGCGGCGTTTTCTCCAGTCCTTGAGTGGATCCGAGAGGTCGATTAGGATCAACTGTTCC
GAAGGACCAAGGGTTGCCGAAGCTAGGGTTGGGTGGCATTGGGTTGTTGGACCAGTCGGGTGTCTGCTCA
AAAAACCCCCCAATATCGCTATCCGTCGCAAAGTCGGCGATAAGCTGCATACCTTTCACCATCATCCCGT
TGAGGTTGTTCCGTGCTGAGGCGGCTTGATCCTTATTAGAGTATCTGATCAAGCTGTTTCCGTGCCTAAG
GTTCAGAGTAAAGGTGAGGAGTGGGCCGTACTGCTGGCACACAGCCCTCATTGCGGTCGGATCTGCCCGT
GGGGACAGATTCCGCAACACCAGCCAAGTACTCATTGGGTTGGCTCCGCCGCGACCGGATCCCATCCTAG
GTCCTTGGGCCACAGGTGGCTGCTGTTGTTTCTCCTCCGCAGACGGAATTGGCTGGTTGGTGGACCAACT
TGAGATCCCTTCATCCTGAGGTTTAAGCTGTTCAGCACTTGTTACGGCATTGGCGGTGGAGCTGGCGGCC
TCGGCAGA
